>Addgene plasmid #116864 | mCherry-FKBP-INPP4B | depositor full sequence | sequence record 219820 | mCherry-FKBP-INPP4B sequence 7923 bps
TAGTTATTAATAGTAATCAATTACGGGGTCATTAGTTCATAGCCCATATATGGAGTTCCGCGTTACATAA
CTTACGGTAAATGGCCCGCCTGGCTGACCGCCCAACGACCCCCGCCCATTGACGTCAATAATGACGTATG
TTCCCATAGTAACGCCAATAGGGACTTTCCATTGACGTCAATGGGTGGAGTATTTACGGTAAACTGCCCA
CTTGGCAGTACATCAAGTGTATCATATGCCAAGTACGCCCCCTATTGACGTCAATGACGGTAAATGGCCC
GCCTGGCATTATGCCCAGTACATGACCTTATGGGACTTTCCTACTTGGCAGTACATCTACGTATTAGTCA
TCGCTATTACCATGGTGATGCGGTTTTGGCAGTACATCAATGGGCGTGGATAGCGGTTTGACTCACGGGG
ATTTCCAAGTCTCCACCCCATTGACGTCAATGGGAGTTTGTTTTGGCACCAAAATCAACGGGACTTTCCA
AAATGTCGTAACAACTCCGCCCCATTGACGCAAATGGGCGGTAGGCGTGTACGGTGGGAGGTCTATATAA
GCAGAGCTGGTTTAGTGAACCGTCAGATCCGCTAGCGCTACCGGTCGCCACCATGGTGAGCAAGGGCGAG
GAGGATAACATGGCCATCATCAAGGAGTTCATGCGCTTCAAGGTGCACATGGAGGGCTCCGTGAACGGCC
ACGAGTTCGAGATCGAGGGCGAGGGCGAGGGCCGCCCCTACGAGGGCACCCAGACCGCCAAGCTGAAGGT
GACCAAGGGTGGCCCCCTGCCCTTCGCCTGGGACATCCTGTCCCCTCAGTTCATGTACGGCTCCAAGGCC
TACGTGAAGCACCCCGCCGACATCCCCGACTACTTGAAGCTGTCCTTCCCCGAGGGCTTCAAGTGGGAGC
GCGTGATGAACTTCGAGGACGGCGGCGTGGTGACCGTGACCCAGGACTCCTCCCTGCAGGACGGCGAGTT
CATCTACAAGGTGAAGCTGCGCGGCACCAACTTCCCCTCCGACGGCCCCGTAATGCAGAAGAAGACCATG
GGCTGGGAGGCCTCCTCCGAGCGGATGTACCCCGAGGACGGCGCCCTGAAGGGCGAGATCAAGCAGAGGC
TGAAGCTGAAGGACGGCGGCCACTACGACGCTGAGGTCAAGACCACCTACAAGGCCAAGAAGCCCGTGCA
GCTGCCCGGCGCCTACAACGTCAACATCAAGTTGGACATCACCTCCCACAACGAGGACTACACCATCGTG
GAACAGTACGAACGCGCCGAGGGCCGCCACTCCACCGGCGGCATGGACGAGCTGTACAAGTCCGGACTCA
GATCTCGAAGCGCGGCCGCGGGAGCAGGAGGAGCAGCTCGAGCGGCGCTGGGAGTGCAGGTGGAAACCAT
CTCCCCAGGAGACGGGCGCACCTTCCCCAAGCGCGGCCAGACCTGCGTGGTGCACTACACCGGGATGCTT
GAAGATGGAAAGAAATTTGATTCCTCCCGGGACAGAAACAAGCCCTTTAAGTTTATGCTAGGCAAGCAGG
AGGTGATCCGAGGCTGGGAAGAAGGGGTTGCCCAGATGAGTGTGGGTCAGAGAGCCAAACTGACTATATC
TCCAGATTATGCCTATGGTGCCACTGGGCACCCAGGCATCATCCCACCACATGCCACTCTCGTCTTCGAT
GTGGAGCTTCTAAAACTGGAAAGTGCTGGTGGTAGTGCTGGTGGTAGTGCTGGTGGTAGTGCTGGTGGTA
GTGCTGGTGGTCCGCGAGCTCAAGCTTCGAATTCTATGGAAATTAAAGAGGAAGGGGCATCAGAAGAAGG
GCAGCACTTTCTTCCTACAGCCCAGGCCAATGATCCCGGGGACTGTCAGTTCACAAGTATCCAGAAGACT
CCAAATGAACCGCAGTTGGAATTCATCCTTGCATGCAAGGATCTCGTGGCTCCTGTCCGTGATCGTAAAC
TGAATACACTGGTGCAGATCTCCGTAATCCACCCCGTGGAGCAGAGTCTGACAAGATACTCCAGCACCGA
AATTGTGGAGGGAACAAGGGACCCACTGTTTTTGACTGGTGTCACATTCCCATCTGAGTATCCCATCTAT
GAGGAGACCAAAATAAAACTAACAGTCTATGATGTCAAGGATAAGTCTCATGACACCGTTCGAACCAGTG
TCCTACCAGAACATAAGGATCCCCCGCCAGAAGTTGGGCGAAGTTTCTTGGGCTATGCCAGTTTTAAAGT
GGGAGAGCTGCTGAAGTCAAAGGAGCAATTGCTGGTCCTGAGCCTGAGAACTTCAGATGGTGGCAAAGTG
GTTGGCACCATAGAAGTCAGTGTCGTGAAGATGGGGGAGATTGAGGATGGGGAAGCCGACCACATCACCA
CAGATGTACAGGGACAAAAGTGTGCCCTGGTATGTGAATGTACAGCCCCGGAAAGTGTGAGCGGAAAAGA
TAACTTACCTTTTTTGAATTCAGTGTTAAAGAACCCAGTATGTAAATTATATAGATTTCCCACATCTGAC
AATAAGTGGATGCGAATTCGAGAGCAGATGTCAGAGAGCATTCTTTCCTTTCATATTCCTAAGGAATTGA
TTTCCCTTCACATTAAAGAAGATTTGTGCAGAAACCAGGAGATAAAAGAACTTGGTGAGCTTTCTCCACA
TTGGGACAATCTGCGAAAAAATGTCCTTACTCACTGTGATCAAATGGTGAATATGTACCAAGACATTCTG
ACAGAACTTAGCAAGGAAACAGGGTCCTCTTTCAAATCAAGCAGCAGCAAAGGAGAGAAAACATTAGAAT
TTGTTCCAATAAATCTACATCTGCAAAGAATGCAGGTACACAGCCCTCACTTGAAAGATGCTCTCTACGA
TGTCATCACTGTGGGAGCCCCAGCTGCCCATTTTCAGGGATTTAAGAATGGTGGTCTTCGGAAGCTACTC
CATAGATTTGAAACAGAAAGAAGAAATACCGGATACCAGTTTATTTACTATTCACCTGAAAACACAGCCA
AAGCAAAGGAAGTTCTCAGCAACATCAATCAACTACAACCTCTTATAGCAACCCATGCAGACCTACTGCT
TAATTCTGCAAGCCAGCATTCTCCAGACAGCTTGAAGAATTCTTTAAAGATGCTTTCAGAAAAAACAGAG
CTTTTTGTACATGCCTTCAAGGATCAACTTGTCAGGAGTGCTCTTTTAGCACTCTACACTGCAAGGCCAG
GAGGCATTCTTAAGAAGCCACCCTCTCCTAAGAGCAGCACAGAGGAGAGCAGTCCCCAAGACCAACCCCC
AGTGATGAGAGGGCAGGACTCCATACCACATCATTCAGACTATGATGAGGAAGAGTGGGACAGGGTGTGG
GCCAATGTGGGGAAGAGCCTGAACTGCATTATTGCTATGGTGGACAAACTGATTGAAAGAGATGGTGGCA
GTGAAGGCAGTGGCGGCAACAATGATGGAGAAAAGGAACCTTCATTAACAGATGCCATTCCCTCTCACCC
AAGAGAGGACTGGTATGAACAGTTGTATCCCCTCATCCTTACCCTGAAGGACTGCATGGGAGAAGTGGTG
AACCGAGCCAAGCAGTCCCTGACATTTGTGCTCCTTCAGGAACTTGCGTACAGCTTGCCCCAGTGTCTGA
TGCTGACGCTAAGAAGAGACATCGTCTTCAGCCAAGCACTTGCTGGATTGGTTTGTGGTTTTATCATCAA
ATTACAGACAAGTCTGTATGACCCAGGCTTCCTACAGCAGCTTCACACAGTGGGGTTGATAGTACAATAT
GAAGGACTGCTAAGTACATACAGCGATGAAATTGGAATGCTAGAGGACATGGCCGTTGGCATTTCCGATT
TAAAGAAAGTTGCATTTAAAATAATTGAAGCCAAATCCAATGATGTGTTGCCAGTTATAACAGGAAGACG
AGAACATTACGTGGTAGAGGTCAAGCTTCCAGCCAGAATGTTTGAGTCACTACCTCTACAGATTAAAGAA
GGACAGTTGCTTCATGTGTATCCAGTACTTTTTAATGTTGGAATCAATGAACAGCAAACTCTGGCTGAAA
GGTTTGGAGATGTCTCTTTGCAAGAAAGTATTAATCAGGAAAACTTCGAACTTCTACAAGAATATTACAA
GATATTTATGGAAAAGATGCCTCCTGATTATATTTCACATTTTCAGGAACAAAATGATTTAAAAGCATTG
CTAGAAAATCTCCTTCAAAATATCCAATCCAAAAAAAGAAAGAATGTAGAAATTATGTGGCTGGCTGCAA
CGATTTGCCGCAAACTGAATGGTATTCGTTTCACCTGTTGTAAAAGTGCCAAAGACAGGACATCGATGTC
AGTGACACTTGAACAATGCTCAATCTTGAGAGATGAGCACCAGTTACACAAGGACTTCTTTATCCGAGCG
CTGGATTGCATGAGAAGAGAAGGATGCCGCATAGAGAATGTACTGAAGAATATCAAATGCAGAAAGTATG
CTTTCAACATGCTACAGCTGATGGCTTTCCCCAAGTACTACAGACCTCCAGAGGGGACTTATGGAAAAGC
TGACACCGCAGTCGACGGTACCGCGGGCCCGGGATCCACCGGATCTAGATAACTGATCATAATCAGCCAT
ACCACATTTGTAGAGGTTTTACTTGCTTTAAAAAACCTCCCACACCTCCCCCTGAACCTGAAACATAAAA
TGAATGCAATTGTTGTTGTTAACTTGTTTATTGCAGCTTATAATGGTTACAAATAAAGCAATAGCATCAC
AAATTTCACAAATAAAGCATTTTTTTCACTGCATTCTAGTTGTGGTTTGTCCAAACTCATCAATGTATCT
TAACGCGTAAATTGTAAGCGTTAATATTTTGTTAAAATTCGCGTTAAATTTTTGTTAAATCAGCTCATTT
TTTAACCAATAGGCCGAAATCGGCAAAATCCCTTATAAATCAAAAGAATAGACCGAGATAGGGT
[37 nt withheld, positions 4965-5001]
AAAGAACGTGGACTCCAACGTCAAAGG
[49 nt withheld, positions 5029-5077]
T
[91 nt withheld, positions 5079-5169]
G
[124 nt withheld, positions 5171-5294]
CAGGTGGCACTTTTCGGGGAAATGTGCGCGGAACCCCTATTTGTTTATTTTTCTAAATACATTCAAATAT
GTATCCGCTCATGAGACAATAACCCTGATAAATGCTTCAATAATATTGAAAAAGGAAGAGTCCTGAGGCG
GAAAGAACCAGCTGTGGAATGTGTGTCAGTTAGGGTGTGGAAAGTCCCCAGGCTCCCCAGCAGGCAGAAG
TATGCAAAGCATGCATCTCAATTAGTCAGCAACCAGGTGTGGAAAGTCCCCAGGCTCCCCAGCAGGCAGA
AGTATGCAAAGCATGCATCTCAATTAGTCAGCAACCATAGTCCCGCCCCTAACTCCGCCCATCCCGCCCC
TAACTCCGCCCAGTTCCGCCCATTCTCCGCCCCATGGCTGACTAATTTTTTTTATTTATGCAGAGGCCGA
GGCCGCCTCGGCCTCTGAGCTATTCCAGAAGTAGTGAGGAGGCTTTTTTGGAGGCCTAGGCTTTTGCAAA
GATCGATCAAGAGACAGGATGAGGATCGTTTCGCATGATTGAACAAGATGGATTGCACGCAGGTTCTCCG
GCCGCTTGGGTGGAGAGGCTATTCGGCTATGACTGGGCACAACAGACAATCGGCTGCTCTGATGCCGCCG
TGTTCCGGCTGTCAGCGCAGGGGCGCCCGGTTCTTTTTGTCAAGACCGACCTGTCCGGTGCCCTGAATGA
ACTGCAAGACGAGGCAGCGCGGCTATCGTGGCTGGCCACGACGGGCGTTCCTTGCGCAGCTGTGCTCGAC
GTTGTCACTGAAGCGGGAAGGGACTGGCTGCTATTGGGCGAAGTGCCGGGGCAGGATCTCCTGTCATCTC
ACCTTGCTCCTGCCGAGAAAGTATCCATCATGGCTGATGCAATGCGGCGGCTGCATACGCTTGATCCGGC
TACCTGCCCATTCGACCACCAAGCGAAACATCGCATCGAGCGAGCACGTACTCGGATGGAAGCCGGTCTT
GTCGATCAGGATGATCTGGACGAAGAGCATCAGGGGCTCGCGCCAGCCGAACTGTTCGCCAGGCTCAAGG
CGAGCATGCCCGACGGCGAGGATCTCGTCGTGACCCATGGCGATGCCTGCTTGCCGAATATCATGGTGGA
AAATGGCCGCTTTTCTGGATTCATCGACTGTGGCCGGCTGGGTGTGGCGGACCGCTATCAGGACATAGCG
TTGGCTACCCGTGATATTGCTGAAGAGCTTGGCGGCGAATGGGCTGACCGCTTCCTCGTGCTTTACGGTA
TCGCCGCTCCCGATTCGCAGCGCATCGCCTTCTATCGCCTTCTTGACGAGTTCTTCTGAGCGGGACTCTG
GGGTTCGAAATGACCGACCAAGCGACGCCCAACCTGCCATCACGAGATTTCGATTCCACCGCCGCCTTCT
ATGAAAGGTTGGGCTTCGGAATCGTTTTCCGGGACGCCGGCTGGATGATCCTCCAGCGCGGGGATCTCAT
GCTGGAGTTCTTCGCCCACCCTAGGGGGAGGCTAACTGAAACACGGAAGGAGACAATACCGGAAGGAACC
CGCGCTATGACGGCAATAAAAAGACAGAATAAAACGCACGGTGTTGGGTCGTTTGTTCATAAACGCGGGG
TTCGGTCCCAGGGCTGGCACTCTGTCGATACCCCACCGAGACCCCATTGGGGCCAATACGCCCGCGTTTC
TTCCTTTTCCCCACCCCACCCCCCAAGTTCGGGTGAAGGCCCAGGGCTCGCAGCCAACGTCGGGGCGGCA
GGCCCTGCCATAGCCTCAGGTTACTCATATATACTTTAGATTGATTTAAAACTTCATTTTTAATTTAAAA
GGATCTAGGTGAAGATCCTTTTTGATAATCTCATGACCAAAATCCCTTAACGTGAGTTTTCGTTCCACTG
AGCGTCAGACCCCGTAGAAAAGATCAAAGGATCTTCTTGAGATCCTTTTTTTCTGCGCGTAATCTGCTGC
TTGCAAACAAAAAAACCACCGCTACCAGCGGTGGTTTGTTTGCCGGATCAAGAGCTACCAACTCTTTTTC
CGAAGGTAACTGGCTTCAGCAGAGCGCAGATACCAAATACTGTCCTTCTAGTGTAGCCGTAGTTAGGCCA
CCACTTCAAGAACTCTGTAGCACCGCCTACATACCTCGCTCTGCTAATCCTGTTACCAGTGGCTGCTGCC
AGTGGCGATAAGTCGTGTCTTACCGGGTTGGACTCAAGACGATAGTTACCGGATAAGGCGCAGCGGTCGG
GCTGAACGGGGGGTTCGTGCACACAGCCCAGCTTGGAGCGAACGACCTACACCGAACTGAGATACCTACA
GCGTGAGCTATGAGAAAGCGCCACGCTTCCCGAAGGGAGAAAGGCGGACAGGTATCCGGTAAGCGGCAGG
GTCGGAACAGGAGAGCGCACGAGGGAGCTTCCAGGGGGAAACGCCTGGTATCTTTATAGTCCTGTCGGGT
TTCGCCACCTCTGACTTGAGCGTCGATTTTTGTGATGCTCGTCAGGGGGGCGGAGCCTATGGAAAAACGC
CAGCAACGCGGCCTTTTTACGGTTCCTGGCCTTTTGCTGGCCTTTTGCTCACATGTTCTTTCCTGCGTTA
TCCCCTGATTCTGTGGATAACCGTATTACCGCCATGCAT
Features (pLannotate 1.2.2; 18 found; start..end, strand, type, name):
     61..364     +  enhancer       CMV enhancer: human cytomegalovirus immediate early enhancer
    365..568     +  promoter       CMV promoter: human cytomegalovirus (CMV) immediate early promoter
    613..1320    +  CDS            mCherry: mCherry is a basic (constitutively fluorescent) red fluorescent protein published in 2004, derived from Discosoma sp.. It is reported to be a very rapidly-maturing monomer with low acid sensitivity.
   1321..1338    +  misc_feature   MCS (fragment): multiple cloning site
   1379..1701    +  CDS            FKBP (fragment): human FK506-binding protein FKBP12
   1765..1785    +  misc_feature   MCS (fragment): multiple cloning site
   1786..4557    +  CDS            INPP4B: INP4B_HUMAN - Experimental evidence at protein level: Swiss-Prot protein existence level 1. Catalyzes the hydrolysis of the 4-position phosphate of phosphatidylinositol 3,4-bisphosphate, inositol 1,3,4-trisphosphate and inositol 3,4-trisphosphate (PubMed:24070612, PubMed:24591580). Plays a role in the late stages of macropinocytosis by dephosphorylating phosphatidylinositol 3,4-bisphosphate in membrane ruffles (PubMed:24591580). The lipid phosphatase activity is critical for tumor suppressor function. Antagonizes the PI3K-AKT/PKB signaling pathway by dephosphorylating phosphoinositides and the
   4558..4587    +  misc_feature   MCS (fragment): multiple cloning site
   4604..4688    +  CDS            large T antigen (fragment): large T antigen from SV40 (simian virus 40)
   4711..4832    +  polyA_signal   SV40 poly(A) signal: SV40 polyadenylation signal
   4866..5294    -  rep_origin     f1 ori (sequence partly withheld): f1 bacteriophage origin of replication; arrow indicates direction of (+) strand synthesis
   5321..5425    +  promoter       AmpR promoter: bla
   5427..5784    +  promoter       SV40 promoter: SV40 enhancer and early promoter
   5819..6613    +  CDS            NeoR/KanR: aminoglycoside phosphotransferase from Tn5; aph(3')-II (or nptII); confers resistance to neomycin, kanamycin, and G418 (Geneticin®)
   6634..6786    +  CDS            ble (fragment): BLE_KLEPN - Experimental evidence at protein level: Swiss-Prot protein existence level 1. Binding protein with a strong affinity to the bleomycin family of antibiotics. Binds to CL990; an antimitotic-antibiotic compound. From Klebsiella pneumoniae.
   6845..6892    +  polyA_signal   HSV TK poly(A) signal: herpes simplex virus thymidine kinase polyadenylation signal (Cole and Stacy, 1985)
   6983..6999    -  polyA_signal   bGH poly(A) signal (fragment): bovine growth hormone polyadenylation signal
   7221..7809    +  rep_origin     ori: high-copy-number ColE1/pMB1/pBR322/pUC origin of replication
