>Addgene plasmid #116864 | mCherry-FKBP-INPP4B | addgene full sequence | sequence record 224781 | Addgene NGS Result
CGTTACATAACTTACGGTAAATGGCCCGCCTGGCTGACCGCCCAACGACCCCCGCCCATTGACGTCAATA
ATGACGTATGTTCCCATAGTAACGCCAATAGGGACTTTCCATTGACGTCAATGGGTGGAGTATTTACGGT
AAACTGCCCACTTGGCAGTACATCAAGTGTATCATATGCCAAGTACGCCCCCTATTGACGTCAATGACGG
TAAATGGCCCGCCTGGCATTATGCCCAGTACATGACCTTATGGGACTTTCCTACTTGGCAGTACATCTAC
GTATTAGTCATCGCTATTACCATGGTGATGCGGTTTTGGCAGTACATCAATGGGCGTGGATAGCGGTTTG
ACTCACGGGGATTTCCAAGTCTCCACCCCATTGACGTCAATGGGAGTTTGTTTTGGCACCAAAATCAACG
GGACTTTCCAAAATGTCGTAACAACTCCGCCCCATTGACGCAAATGGGCGGTAGGCGTGTACGGTGGGAG
GTCTATATAAGCAGAGCTGGTTTAGTGAACCGTCAGATCCGCTAGCGCTACCGGTCGCCACCATGGTGAG
CAAGGGCGAGGAGGATAACATGGCCATCATCAAGGAGTTCATGCGCTTCAAGGTGCACATGGAGGGCTCC
GTGAACGGCCACGAGTTCGAGATCGAGGGCGAGGGCGAGGGCCGCCCCTACGAGGGCACCCAGACCGCCA
AGCTGAAGGTGACCAAGGGTGGCCCCCTGCCCTTCGCCTGGGACATCCTGTCCCCTCAGTTCATGTACGG
CTCCAAGGCCTACGTGAAGCACCCCGCCGACATCCCCGACTACTTGAAGCTGTCCTTCCCCGAGGGCTTC
AAGTGGGAGCGCGTGATGAACTTCGAGGACGGCGGCGTGGTGACCGTGACCCAGGACTCCTCCCTGCAGG
ACGGCGAGTTCATCTACAAGGTGAAGCTGCGCGGCACCAACTTCCCCTCCGACGGCCCCGTAATGCAGAA
GAAGACCATGGGCTGGGAGGCCTCCTCCGAGCGGATGTACCCCGAGGACGGCGCCCTGAAGGGCGAGATC
AAGCAGAGGCTGAAGCTGAAGGACGGCGGCCACTACGACGCTGAGGTCAAGACCACCTACAAGGCCAAGA
AGCCCGTGCAGCTGCCCGGCGCCTACAACGTCAACATCAAGTTGGACATCACCTCCCACAACGAGGACTA
CACCATCGTGGAACAGTACGAACGCGCCGAGGGCCGCCACTCCACCGGCGGCATGGACGAGCTGTACAAG
TCCGGACTCAGATCTCGAAGCGCGGCCGCGGGAGCAGGAGGAGCAGCTCGAGCGGCGCTGGGAGTGCAGG
TGGAAACCATCTCCCCAGGAGACGGGCGCACCTTCCCCAAGCGCGGCCAGACCTGCGTGGTGCACTACAC
CGGGATGCTTGAAGATGGAAAGAAATTTGATTCCTCCCGGGACAGAAACAAGCCCTTTAAGTTTATGCTA
GGCAAGCAGGAGGTGATCCGAGGCTGGGAAGAAGGGGTTGCCCAGATGAGTGTGGGTCAGAGAGCCAAAC
TGACTATATCTCCAGATTATGCCTATGGTGCCACTGGGCACCCAGGCATCATCCCACCACATGCCACTCT
CGTCTTCGATGTGGAGCTTCTAAAACTGGAAAGTGCTGGTGGTAGTGCTGGTGGTAGTGCTGGTGGTAGT
GCTGGTGGTAGTGCTGGTGGTCCGCGAGCTCAAGCTTCGAATTCTATGGAAATTAAAGAGGAAGGGGCAT
CAGAAGAAGGGCAGCACTTTCTTCCTACAGCCCAGGCCAATGATCCCGGGGACTGTCAGTTCACAAGTAT
CCAGAAGACTCCAAATGAACCGCAGTTGGAATTCATCCTTGCATGCAAGGATCTCGTGGCTCCTGTCCGT
GATCGTAAACTGAATACACTGGTGCAGATCTCCGTAATCCACCCCGTGGAGCAGAGTCTGACAAGATACT
CCAGCACCGAAATTGTGGAGGGAACAAGGGACCCACTGTTTTTGACTGGTGTCACATTCCCATCTGAGTA
TCCCATCTATGAGGAGACCAAAATAAAACTAACAGTCTATGATGTCAAGGATAAGTCTCATGACACCGTT
CGAACCAGTGTCCTACCAGAACATAAGGATCCCCCGCCAGAAGTTGGGCGAAGTTTCTTGGGCTATGCCA
GTTTTAAAGTGGGAGAGCTGCTGAAGTCAAAGGAGCAATTGCTGGTCCTGAGCCTGAGAACTTCAGATGG
TGGCAAAGTGGTTGGCACCATAGAAGTCAGTGTCGTGAAGATGGGGGAGATTGAGGATGGGGAAGCCGAC
CACATCACCACAGATGTACAGGGACAAAAGTGTGCCCTGGTATGTGAATGTACAGCCCCGGAAAGTGTGA
GCGGAAAAGATAACTTACCTTTTTTGAATTCAGTGTTAAAGAACCCAGTATGTAAATTATATAGATTTCC
CACATCTGACAATAAGTGGATGCGAATTCGAGAGCAGATGTCAGAGAGCATTCTTTCCTTTCATATTCCT
AAGGAATTGATTTCCCTTCACATTAAAGAAGATTTGTGCAGAAACCAGGAGATAAAAGAACTTGGTGAGC
TTTCTCCACATTGGGACAATCTGCGAAAAAATGTCCTTACTCACTGTGATCAAATGGTGAATATGTACCA
AGACATTCTGACAGAACTTAGCAAGGAAACAGGGTCCTCTTTCAAATCAAGCAGCAGCAAAGGAGAGAAA
ACATTAGAATTTGTTCCAATAAATCTACATCTGCAAAGAATGCAGGTACACAGCCCTCACTTGAAAGATG
CTCTCTACGATGTCATCACTGTGGGAGCCCCAGCTGCCCATTTTCAGGGATTTAAGAATGGTGGTCTTCG
GAAGCTACTCCATAGATTTGAAACAGAAAGAAGAAATACCGGATACCAGTTTATTTACTATTCACCTGAA
AACACAGCCAAAGCAAAGGAAGTTCTCAGCAACATCAATCAACTACAACCTCTTATAGCAACCCATGCAG
ACCTACTGCTTAATTCTGCAAGCCAGCATTCTCCAGACAGCTTGAAGAATTCTTTAAAGATGCTTTCAGA
AAAAACAGAGCTTTTTGTACATGCCTTCAAGGATCAACTTGTCAGGAGTGCTCTTTTAGCACTCTACACT
GCAAGGCCAGGAGGCATTCTTAAGAAGCCACCCTCTCCTAAGAGCAGCACAGAGGAGAGCAGTCCCCAAG
ACCAACCCCCAGTGATGAGAGGGCAGGACTCCATACCACATCATTCAGACTATGATGAGGAAGAGTGGGA
CAGGGTGTGGGCCAATGTGGGGAAGAGCCTGAACTGCATTATTGCTATGGTGGACAAACTGATTGAAAGA
GATGGTGGCAGTGAAGGCAGTGGCGGCAACAATGATGGAGAAAAGGAACCTTCATTAACAGATGCCATTC
CCTCTCACCCAAGAGAGGACTGGTATGAACAGTTGTATCCCCTCATCCTTACCCTGAAGGACTGCATGGG
AGAAGTGGTGAACCGAGCCAAGCAGTCCCTGACATTTGTGCTCCTTCAGGAACTTGCGTACAGCTTGCCC
CAGTGTCTGATGCTGACGCTAAGAAGAGACATCGTCTTCAGCCAAGCACTTGCTGGATTGGTTTGTGGTT
TTATCATCAAATTACAGACAAGTCTGTATGACCCAGGCTTCCTACAGCAGCTTCACACAGTGGGGTTGAT
AGTACAATATGAAGGACTGCTAAGTACATACAGCGATGAAATTGGAATGCTAGAGGACATGGCCGTTGGC
ATTTCCGATTTAAAGAAAGTTGCATTTAAAATAATTGAAGCCAAATCCAATGATGTGTTGCCAGTTATAA
CAGGAAGACGAGAACATTACGTGGTAGAGGTCAAGCTTCCAGCCAGAATGTTTGAGTCACTACCTCTACA
GATTAAAGAAGGACAGTTGCTTCATGTGTATCCAGTACTTTTTAATGTTGGAATCAATGAACAGCAAACT
CTGGCTGAAAGGTTTGGAGATGTCTCTTTGCAAGAAAGTATTAATCAGGAAAACTTCGAACTTCTACAAG
AATATTACAAGATATTTATGGAAAAGATGCCTCCTGATTATATTTCACATTTTCAGGAACAAAATGATTT
AAAAGCATTGCTAGAAAATCTCCTTCAAAATATCCAATCCAAAAAAAGAAAGAATGTAGAAATTATGTGG
CTGGCTGCAACGATTTGCCGCAAACTGAATGGTATTCGTTTCACCTGTTGTAAAAGTGCCAAAGACAGGA
CATCGATGTCAGTGACACTTGAACAATGCTCAATCTTGAGAGATGAGCACCAGTTACACAAGGACTTCTT
TATCCGAGCGCTGGATTGCATGAGAAGAGAAGGATGCCGCATAGAGAATGTACTGAAGAATATCAAATGC
AGAAAGTATGCTTTCAACATGCTACAGCTGATGGCTTTCCCCAAGTACTACAGACCTCCAGAGGGGACTT
ATGGAAAAGCTGACACCGCAGTCGACGGTACCGCGGGCCCGGGATCCACCGGATCTAGATAACTGATCAT
AATCAGCCATACCACATTTGTAGAGGTTTTACTTGCTTTAAAAAACCTCCCACACCTCCCCCTGAACCTG
AAACATAAAATGAATGCAATTGTTGTTGTTAACTTGTTTATTGCAGCTTATAATGGTTACAAATAAAGCA
ATAGCATCACAAATTTCACAAATAAAGCATTTTTTTCACTGCATTCTAGTTGTGGTTTGTCCAAACTCAT
CAATGTATCTTAACGCGTAAATTGTAAGCGTTAATATTTTGTTAAAATTCGCGTTAAATTTTTGTTAAAT
CAGCTCATTTTTTAACCAATAGGCCGAAATCGGCAAAATCCCTTATAAATCAAAAGAATAGACCGAGATA
GGGT
[37 nt withheld, positions 4905-4941]
AAAGAACGTGGACTCCAACGTCAAAGG
[49 nt withheld, positions 4969-5017]
T
[91 nt withheld, positions 5019-5109]
G
[124 nt withheld, positions 5111-5234]
CAGGTGGCACTTTTCGGGGAAATGTGCGCGGAACCCCTATTTGTTTATTTTTCTAAATACATTCAAATAT
GTATCCGCTCATGAGACAATAACCCTGATAAATGCTTCAATAATATTGAAAAAGGAAGAGTCCTGAGGCG
GAAAGAACCAGCTGTGGAATGTGTGTCAGTTAGGGTGTGGAAAGTCCCCAGGCTCCCCAGCAGGCAGAAG
TATGCAAAGCATGCATCTCAATTAGTCAGCAACCAGGTGTGGAAAGTCCCCAGGCTCCCCAGCAGGCAGA
AGTATGCAAAGCATGCATCTCAATTAGTCAGCAACCATAGTCCCGCCCCTAACTCCGCCCATCCCGCCCC
TAACTCCGCCCAGTTCCGCCCATTCTCCGCCCCATGGCTGACTAATTTTTTTTATTTATGCAGAGGCCGA
GGCCGCCTCGGCCTCTGAGCTATTCCAGAAGTAGTGAGGAGGCTTTTTTGGAGGCCTAGGCTTTTGCAAA
GATCGATCAAGAGACAGGATGAGGATCGTTTCGCATGATTGAACAAGATGGATTGCACGCAGGTTCTCCG
GCCGCTTGGGTGGAGAGGCTATTCGGCTATGACTGGGCACAACAGACAATCGGCTGCTCTGATGCCGCCG
TGTTCCGGCTGTCAGCGCAGGGGCGCCCGGTTCTTTTTGTCAAGACCGACCTGTCCGGTGCCCTGAATGA
ACTGCAAGACGAGGCAGCGCGGCTATCGTGGCTGGCCACGACGGGCGTTCCTTGCGCAGCTGTGCTCGAC
GTTGTCACTGAAGCGGGAAGGGACTGGCTGCTATTGGGCGAAGTGCCGGGGCAGGATCTCCTGTCATCTC
ACCTTGCTCCTGCCGAGAAAGTATCCATCATGGCTGATGCAATGCGGCGGCTGCATACGCTTGATCCGGC
TACCTGCCCATTCGACCACCAAGCGAAACATCGCATCGAGCGAGCACGTACTCGGATGGAAGCCGGTCTT
GTCGATCAGGATGATCTGGACGAAGAGCATCAGGGGCTCGCGCCAGCCGAACTGTTCGCCAGGCTCAAGG
CGAGCATGCCCGACGGCGAGGATCTCGTCGTGACCCATGGCGATGCCTGCTTGCCGAATATCATGGTGGA
AAATGGCCGCTTTTCTGGATTCATCGACTGTGGCCGGCTGGGTGTGGCGGACCGCTATCAGGACATAGCG
TTGGCTACCCGTGATATTGCTGAAGAGCTTGGCGGCGAATGGGCTGACCGCTTCCTCGTGCTTTACGGTA
TCGCCGCTCCCGATTCGCAGCGCATCGCCTTCTATCGCCTTCTTGACGAGTTCTTCTGAGCGGGACTCTG
GGGTTCGAAATGACCGACCAAGCGACGCCCAACCTGCCATCACGAGATTTCGATTCCACCGCCGCCTTCT
ATGAAAGGTTGGGCTTCGGAATCGTTTTCCGGGACGCCGGCTGGATGATCCTCCAGCGCGGGGATCTCAT
GCTGGAGTTCTTCGCCCACCCTAGGGGGAGGCTAACTGAAACACGGAAGGAGACAATACCGGAAGGAACC
CGCGCTATGACGGCAATAAAAAGACAGAATAAAACGCACGGTGTTGGGTCGTTTGTTCATAAACGCGGGG
TTCGGTCCCAGGGCTGGCACTCTGTCGATACCCCACCGAGACCCCATTGGGGCCAATACGCCCGCGTTTC
TTCCTTTTCCCCACCCCACCCCCCAAGTTCGGGTGAAGGCCCAGGGCTCGCAGCCAACGTCGGGGCGGCA
GGCCCTGCCATAGCCTCAGGTTACTCATATATACTTTAGATTGATTTAAAACTTCATTTTTAATTTAAAA
GGATCTAGGTGAAGATCCTTTTTGATAATCTCATGACCAAAATCCCTTAACGTGAGTTTTCGTTCCACTG
AGCGTCAGACCCCGTAGAAAAGATCAAAGGATCTTCTTGAGATCCTTTTTTTCTGCGCGTAATCTGCTGC
TTGCAAACAAAAAAACCACCGCTACCAGCGGTGGTTTGTTTGCCGGATCAAGAGCTACCAACTCTTTTTC
CGAAGGTAACTGGCTTCAGCAGAGCGCAGATACCAAATACTGTTCTTCTAGTGTAGCCGTAGTTAGGCCA
CCACTTCAAGAACTCTGTAGCACCGCCTACATACCTCGCTCTGCTAATCCTGTTACCAGTGGCTGCTGCC
AGTGGCGATAAGTCGTGTCTTACCGGGTTGGACTCAAGACGATAGTTACCGGATAAGGCGCAGCGGTCGG
GCTGAACGGGGGGTTCGTGCACACAGCCCAGCTTGGAGCGAACGACCTACACCGAACTGAGATACCTACA
GCGTGAGCTATGAGAAAGCGCCACGCTTCCCGAAGGGAGAAAGGCGGACAGGTATCCGGTAAGCGGCAGG
GTCGGAACAGGAGAGCGCACGAGGGAGCTTCCAGGGGGAAACGCCTGGTATCTTTATAGTCCTGTCGGGT
TTCGCCACCTCTGACTTGAGCGTCGATTTTTGTGATGCTCGTCAGGGGGGCGGAGCCTATGGAAAAACGC
CAGCAACGCGGCCTTTTTACGGTTCCTGGCCTTTTGCTGGCCTTTTGCTCACATGTTCTTTCCTGCGTTA
TCCCCTGATTCTGTGGATAACCGTATTACCGCCATGCATTAGTTATTAATAGTAATCAATTACGGGGTCA
TTAGTTCATAGCCCATATATGGAGTTCCG
Features (pLannotate 1.2.2; 19 found; start..end, strand, type, name):
      1..304     +  enhancer       CMV enhancer: human cytomegalovirus immediate early enhancer
    305..508     +  promoter       CMV promoter: human cytomegalovirus (CMV) immediate early promoter
    553..1260    +  CDS            mCherry: mCherry is a basic (constitutively fluorescent) red fluorescent protein published in 2004, derived from Discosoma sp.. It is reported to be a very rapidly-maturing monomer with low acid sensitivity.
   1261..1278    +  misc_feature   MCS (fragment): multiple cloning site
   1319..1641    +  CDS            FKBP (fragment): human FK506-binding protein FKBP12
   1705..1725    +  misc_feature   MCS (fragment): multiple cloning site
   1726..4497    +  CDS            INPP4B: INP4B_HUMAN - Experimental evidence at protein level: Swiss-Prot protein existence level 1. Catalyzes the hydrolysis of the 4-position phosphate of phosphatidylinositol 3,4-bisphosphate, inositol 1,3,4-trisphosphate and inositol 3,4-trisphosphate (PubMed:24070612, PubMed:24591580). Plays a role in the late stages of macropinocytosis by dephosphorylating phosphatidylinositol 3,4-bisphosphate in membrane ruffles (PubMed:24591580). The lipid phosphatase activity is critical for tumor suppressor function. Antagonizes the PI3K-AKT/PKB signaling pathway by dephosphorylating phosphoinositides and the
   4498..4527    +  misc_feature   MCS (fragment): multiple cloning site
   4544..4628    +  CDS            large T antigen (fragment): large T antigen from SV40 (simian virus 40)
   4651..4772    +  polyA_signal   SV40 poly(A) signal: SV40 polyadenylation signal
   4806..5234    -  rep_origin     f1 ori (sequence partly withheld): f1 bacteriophage origin of replication; arrow indicates direction of (+) strand synthesis
   5261..5365    +  promoter       AmpR promoter: bla
   5367..5724    +  promoter       SV40 promoter: SV40 enhancer and early promoter
   5759..6553    +  CDS            NeoR/KanR: aminoglycoside phosphotransferase from Tn5; aph(3')-II (or nptII); confers resistance to neomycin, kanamycin, and G418 (Geneticin®)
   6574..6726    +  CDS            ble (fragment): BLE_KLEPN - Experimental evidence at protein level: Swiss-Prot protein existence level 1. Binding protein with a strong affinity to the bleomycin family of antibiotics. Binds to CL990; an antimitotic-antibiotic compound. From Klebsiella pneumoniae.
   6785..6832    +  polyA_signal   HSV TK poly(A) signal: herpes simplex virus thymidine kinase polyadenylation signal (Cole and Stacy, 1985)
   6923..6939    -  polyA_signal   bGH poly(A) signal (fragment): bovine growth hormone polyadenylation signal
   7161..7749    +  rep_origin     ori: high-copy-number ColE1/pMB1/pBR322/pUC origin of replication
   7864..7923    +  enhancer       CMV enhancer (fragment): human cytomegalovirus immediate early enhancer
