[The description below was written by a language model from this plasmid's Addgene catalogue record and pLannotate feature annotations shown in this document.]
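Description:
mCherry-FKBP-INPP4B is a 7.9 kb mammalian expression plasmid built on the pmCherry-C1 backbone. It encodes a fluorescent, chemically recruitable form of the human phosphoinositide phosphatase INPP4B. It replicates in E. coli from a high-copy ColE1/pUC-type origin and also carries an f1 phage origin. A single Tn5 NeoR/KanR gene provides both selections. A bacterial bla-type promoter drives it for kanamycin resistance, and the SV40 enhancer/early promoter drives it for G418 selection in mammalian cells, with an HSV TK polyadenylation signal downstream. The short ble, bGH poly(A) and large T antigen fragments in the annotation appear to be backbone remnants rather than functional elements.

The expression cassette uses the human CMV immediate-early enhancer and promoter to drive one open reading frame, terminated by the SV40 poly(A) signal. That frame runs from mCherry through FKBP12 to full-length INPP4B (2,772 bp), with the parts joined by short linkers derived from the multiple cloning site. INPP4B removes the 4-position phosphate from PI(3,4)P2 and so opposes PI3K–AKT signalling. mCherry lets the fusion be located by red fluorescence. FKBP12 is the standard handle for chemically induced dimerisation: with rapamycin or an analogue it binds an FRB domain, so co-expressing a membrane-anchored FRB partner (not part of this plasmid) allows the enzyme to be drawn to a chosen membrane on demand.

The stated purpose is a recruitable PI(3,4)P2 4-phosphatase, which fits acute, localised depletion of this lipid in live-cell studies. The depositor and repository sequences give the same feature set, differing only in the start coordinate.
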