Addgene plasmid #116864: mCherry-FKBP-INPP4B
Purpose: Recruitable PI(3,4)P2 4-phosphatase
Depositing lab: Gerry Hammond. Depositing organization: University of Pittsburgh (University, School of Medicine, and Cancer Institute). Publication: A high-avidity biosensor reveals plasma membrane PI(3,4)P2 is predominantly a class I PI3K signaling product. Goulden BD, Pacheco J, Dull A, Zewe JP, Deiters A, Hammond GRV. J Cell Biol. 2019 Mar 4;218(3):1066-1079. doi: 10.1083/jcb.201809026. Epub 2018 Dec 27. PubMed 30591513.
Backbone
  Vector backbone: pmCherry-C1
  Total vector size (bp): 7923
  Vector type: Mammalian Expression
  Selectable markers: Neomycin (select with G418)
Growth in bacteria
  Bacterial resistance: Kanamycin, 50 μg/mL
  Growth temperature: 37°C
  Growth strain: DH5alpha
  Copy number: High Copy
Gene/Insert
  Gene/Insert name: INPP4B
  Species: H. sapiens (human)
  Insert size (bp): 2772
  Entrez Gene: INPP4B
  Tag / fusion protein: FKBP12 (N terminal on insert); mCherry (N terminal on insert)
  Cloning method: Gibson Cloning
  Sequencing primers: 5′ CMV-For; 3′ SV40-pArev
Terms and licenses: Academic/Nonprofit Terms; Industry Terms: Not Available to Industry
Depositor comments: Please visit https://www.biorxiv.org/content/early/2018/09/06/410811 for bioRxiv preprint.
How to cite: mCherry-FKBP-INPP4B was a gift from Gerry Hammond (Addgene plasmid # 116864 ; http://n2t.net/addgene:116864 ; RRID:Addgene_116864)
